Addgene plasmid #117350: pmiRGLO-LFNG-201_UTR
Purpose: Dual luciferase assay for miRNA-targeted UTR
Depositing lab: Volker Busskamp. Depositing organization: Technische Universitaet Dresden. Publication: Combined Experimental and System-Level Analyses Reveal the Complex Regulatory Network of miR-124 during Human Neurogenesis. Kutsche LK, Gysi DM, Fallmann J, Lenk K, Petri R, Swiersy A, Klapper SD, Pircs K, Khattak S, Stadler PF, Jakobsson J, Nowick K, Busskamp V. Cell Syst. 2018 Sep 28. pii: S2405-4712(18)30358-2. doi: 10.1016/j.cels.2018.08.011. PubMed 30292704.
Backbone
  Vector backbone: pmiRGLO
  Backbone manufacturer: Promega
  Backbone size w/o insert (bp): 7334
  Vector type: Mammalian Expression, Luciferase
  Selectable markers: Neomycin (select with G418)
Growth in bacteria
  Bacterial resistance: Ampicillin, 100 μg/mL
  Growth temperature: 37°C
  Growth strain: DH5alpha
  Copy number: High Copy
Gene/Insert
  Gene/Insert name: 3' UTR LFNG-201_UTR
  Species: H. sapiens (human)
  Insert size (bp): 1217
  Promoter: Murine PGK-1
  Tag / fusion protein: luciferase (N terminal on backbone)
  Cloning method: Gibson Cloning
  Sequencing primers: 5′ Fluc-F1 (AGAAGCTGCGCGGTGGTGTTGTG); 3′ T7terminal
Terms and licenses: Academic/Nonprofit Terms; Industry Terms: Not Available to Industry
Depositor comments: 5' NheI cloning site destroyed, 3' XbaI cloning site destroyed
How to cite: pmiRGLO-LFNG-201_UTR was a gift from Volker Busskamp (Addgene plasmid # 117350 ; http://n2t.net/addgene:117350 ; RRID:Addgene_117350)
