[The description below was written by a language model from this plasmid's Addgene catalogue record and pLannotate feature annotations shown in this document.]
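Description:
pmiRGLO-LFNG-201_UTR is a mammalian dual-luciferase reporter plasmid built on the Promega pmiRGLO backbone and designed to test whether a 3' untranslated region is targeted by a microRNA. It is propagated in E. coli as a high-copy plasmid through a ColE1/pUC-type origin, with ampicillin selection from the β-lactamase gene. A ColE1-derived cer site is also annotated, which helps keep the plasmid monomeric. The two deposited sequence records, one from the depositor and one from repository sequencing, are both 8,551 nt and carry the same set of features in the same order. They differ only in the numbering start point.

The test cassette uses the mouse PGK-1 promoter to drive the synthetic firefly luciferase gene luc2. The roughly 1.2 kb human LFNG-201 transcript 3' UTR was inserted by Gibson assembly downstream of the luciferase coding sequence, destroying the flanking NheI and XbaI cloning sites. This insert corresponds to the unannotated stretch between the luc2 CDS and the residual multiple cloning site fragment, and an SV40 polyadenylation signal lies just beyond it. Several short fragment annotations nearby (SET1, T7 terminator, large T antigen, M13 ori, bom, tnpA) look like partial backbone matches rather than functional parts.

A second, independent cassette places human codon-optimised Renilla luciferase followed by a neomycin phosphotransferase sequence under the SV40 enhancer/early promoter, ending in a synthetic poly(A) signal. This provides an internal normalisation control and G418 selection in mammalian cells. If a microRNA binds the LFNG UTR, firefly signal falls relative to Renilla. The associated publication concerns the miR-124 regulatory network during human neurogenesis, although the record does not explicitly name the miRNA tested with this construct.
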