Features (pLannotate 1.2.2; 18 found; start..end, strand, type, name):
     17..66      +  CDS            SET1 (fragment): solubility-enhancement tag derived from T7 phage gene 10B
     74..93      +  terminator     T7 terminator (fragment): transcription terminator for bacteriophage T7 RNA polymerase
    115..236     -  polyA_signal   SV40 poly(A) signal: SV40 polyadenylation signal
    259..327     -  CDS            large T antigen (fragment): large T antigen from SV40 (simian virus 40)
    332..364     +  rep_origin     M13 ori (fragment): M13 bacteriophage origin of replication; arrow indicates direction of (+) strand synthesis
    365..416     -  misc_feature   bom (fragment): basis of mobility region from pBR322
    481..838     +  promoter       SV40 promoter: SV40 enhancer and early promoter
    889..1821    +  CDS            hRluc: Renilla luciferase human codon-optimized
   1872..2664    +  CDS            NeoR/KanR (fragment): aminoglycoside phosphotransferase from Tn5; aph(3')-II (or nptII); confers resistance to neomycin, kanamycin, and G418 (Geneticin®)
   2728..2776    +  polyA_signal   poly(A) signal: synthetic polyadenylation signal
   2797..2889    -  CDS            tnpA (fragment): TN5P_ECOLX - Also known as tnp. Experimental evidence at protein level: Swiss-Prot protein existence level 1. Mediates transposition of transposon Tn5 by a 'cut and paste' mechanism. First, the monomeric transposase binds the 19 bp inverted DNA repeats flanking the transposon. Then, dimerization of the DNA- bound transposase creates a synaptic DNA complex. After nicking of the first DNA strand, excision of the transposon proceeds through a series of intermediates. The transposase then mediates the insertion of the transposon at a new site by strand transfer. The activity of the wild- type tran
   2932..3036    +  promoter       AmpR promoter: bla
   3037..3897    +  CDS            AmpR: β-lactamase; bla; confers resistance to ampicillin, carbenicillin, and related antibiotics
   4055..4643    -  rep_origin     ori: high-copy-number ColE1/pMB1/pBR322/pUC origin of replication
   4759..5042    +  misc_feature   cer region: ColE1-derived recombination site that helps to maintain plasmids as monomers
   5099..5598    +  promoter       PGK promoter: mouse phosphoglycerate kinase 1 promoter
   5645..7297    +  CDS            luciferase: firefly luciferase synthetic luc2 version of the luciferase gene
   8538..10      +  misc_feature   MCS (fragment) (across the origin): pUC18/19 multiple cloning site
>Addgene plasmid #117350 | pmiRGLO-LFNG-201_UTR | depositor full sequence | sequence record 221485 | Full Sequence
CATGCAAGCTGATCCGGCTGCTAACAAAGCCCGAAAGGAAGCTGAGTTGGCTGCTGCCACCGCTGAGCAA
TAACTAGCATAACCCCTTGGGGCGGCCGCTTCGAGCAGACATGATAAGATACATTGATGAGTTTGGACAA
ACCACAACTAGAATGCAGTGAAAAAAATGCTTTATTTGTGAAATTTGTGATGCTATTGCTTTATTTGTAA
CCATTATAAGCTGCAATAAACAAGTTAACAACAACAATTGCATTCATTTTATGTTTCAGGTTCAGGGGGA
GATGTGGGAGGTTTTTTTAAGCAAGTAAAACCTCTACAAATGTGGTAAAATCGAATTTTAACAAAATATT
AACGCTTACAATTTCCTGATGCGGTATTTTCTCCTTACGCATCTGTGCGGTATTTCACACCGCATACGCG
GATCTGCGCAGCACCATGGCCTGAAATAACCTCTGAAAGAGGAACTTGGTTAGGTACCTTCTGAGGCGGA
AAGAACCAGCTGTGGAATGTGTGTCAGTTAGGGTGTGGAAAGTCCCCAGGCTCCCCAGCAGGCAGAAGTA
TGCAAAGCATGCATCTCAATTAGTCAGCAACCAGGTGTGGAAAGTCCCCAGGCTCCCCAGCAGGCAGAAG
TATGCAAAGCATGCATCTCAATTAGTCAGCAACCATAGTCCCGCCCCTAACTCCGCCCATCCCGCCCCTA
ACTCCGCCCAGTTCCGCCCATTCTCCGCCCCATGGCTGACTAATTTTTTTTATTTATGCAGAGGCCGAGG
CCGCCTCGGCCTCTGAGCTATTCCAGAAGTAGTGAGGAGGCTTTTTTGGAGGCCTAGGCTTTTGCAAAAA
GCTTGATTCTTCTGACACAACAGTCTCGAACCAAAGGCTGGAGCCACCATGGCTTCCAAGGTGTACGACC
CCGAGCAACGCAAACGCATGATCACTGGGCCTCAGTGGTGGGCTCGCTGCAAGCAAATGAACGTGCTGGA
CTCCTTCATCAACTACTATGATTCCGAGAAGCACGCCGAGAACGCCGTGATTTTTCTGCATGGTAACGCT
GCCTCCAGCTACCTGTGGAGGCACGTCGTGCCTCACATCGAGCCCGTGGCTAGATGCATCATCCCTGATC
TGATCGGAATGGGTAAGTCCGGCAAGAGCGGGAATGGCTCATATCGCCTCCTGGATCACTACAAGTACCT
CACCGCTTGGTTCGAGCTGCTGAACCTTCCAAAGAAAATCATCTTTGTGGGCCACGACTGGGGGGCTTGT
CTGGCCTTTCACTACTCCTACGAGCACCAAGACAAGATCAAGGCCATCGTCCATGCTGAGAGTGTCGTGG
ACGTGATCGAGTCCTGGGACGAGTGGCCTGACATCGAGGAGGATATCGCCCTGATCAAGAGCGAAGAGGG
CGAGAAAATGGTGCTTGAGAATAACTTCTTCGTCGAGACCATGCTCCCAAGCAAGATCATGCGGAAACTG
GAGCCTGAGGAGTTCGCTGCCTACCTGGAGCCATTCAAGGAGAAGGGCGAGGTTAGACGGCCTACCCTCT
CCTGGCCTCGCGAGATCCCTCTCGTTAAGGGAGGCAAGCCCGACGTCGTCCAGATTGTCCGCAACTACAA
CGCCTACCTTCGGGCCAGCGACGATCTGCCTAAGATGTTCATCGAGTCCGACCCTGGGTTCTTTTCCAAC
GCTATTGTCGAGGGAGCTAAGAAGTTCCCTAACACCGAGTTCGTGAAGGTGAAGGGCCTCCACTTCAGCC
AGGAGGACGCTCCAGATGAAATGGGTAAGTACATCAAGAGCTTCGTGGAGCGCGTGCTGAAGAACGAGCA
GACCGGTGGTGGGAGCGGAGGTGGCGGATCAGGTGGCGGAGGCTCCGGAGGGATTGAACAAGATGGATTG
CACGCAGGTTCTCCGGCCGCTTGGGTGGAGAGGCTATTCGGCTATGACTGGGCACAACAGACAATCGGCT
GCTCTGATGCCGCCGTGTTCCGGCTGTCAGCGCAGGGGCGCCCGGTTCTTTTTGTCAAGACCGACCTGTC
CGGTGCCCTGAATGAACTGCAGGACGAGGCAGCGCGGCTATCGTGGCTGGCCACGACGGGCGTTCCTTGC
GCAGCTGTGCTCGACGTTGTCACTGAAGCGGGAAGGGACTGGCTGCTATTGGGCGAAGTGCCGGGGCAGG
ATCTCCTGTCATCTCACCTTGCTCCTGCCGAGAAAGTATCCATCATGGCTGATGCAATGCGGCGGCTGCA
TACGCTTGATCCGGCTACCTGCCCATTCGACCACCAAGCGAAACATCGCATCGAGCGAGCACGTACTCGG
ATGGAAGCCGGTCTTGTCGATCAGGATGATCTGGACGAAGAGCATCAGGGGCTCGCGCCAGCCGAACTGT
TCGCCAGGCTCAAGGCGCGCATGCCCGACGGCGAGGATCTCGTCGTGACCCATGGCGATGCCTGCTTGCC
GAATATCATGGTGGAAAATGGCCGCTTTTCTGGATTCATCGACTGTGGCCGGCTGGGTGTGGCGGACCGC
TATCAGGACATAGCGTTGGCTACCCGTGATATTGCTGAAGAGCTTGGCGGCGAATGGGCTGACCGCTTCC
TCGTGCTTTACGGTATCGCCGCTCCCGATTCGCAGCGCATCGCCTTCTATCGCCTTCTTGACGAGTTCTT
CTGAGCGGGACTCTGGGGTTCGAAATGACCGACCAAGCGACGCCCAACCTGCCATCACGATGGCCGCAAT
AAAATATCTTTATTTTCATTACATCTGTGTGTTGGTTTTTTGTGTGAATCGATAGCGATAAGGATCCTCT
TTGCGCTTGCGTTTTCCCTTGTCCAGATAGCCCAGTAGCTGACATTCATCCGGGGTCAGCACCGTTTCTG
CGGACTGGCTTTCTACGTAATGGTTTCTTAGACGTCAGGTGGCACTTTTCGGGGAAATGTGCGCGGAACC
CCTATTTGTTTATTTTTCTAAATACATTCAAATATGTATCCGCTCATGAGACAATAACCCTGATAAATGC
TTCAATAATATTGAAAAAGGAAGAGTATGAGTATTCAACATTTCCGTGTCGCCCTTATTCCCTTTTTTGC
GGCATTTTGCCTTCCTGTTTTTGCTCACCCAGAAACGCTGGTGAAAGTAAAAGATGCTGAAGATCAGTTG
GGTGCACGAGTGGGTTACATCGAACTGGATCTCAACAGCGGTAAGATCCTTGAGAGTTTTCGCCCCGAAG
AACGTTTTCCAATGATGAGCACTTTCAAAGTTCTGCTATGTGGCGCGGTATTATCCCGTATTGACGCCGG
GCAAGAGCAACTCGGTCGCCGCATACACTATTCTCAGAATGACTTGGTTGAGTACTCACCAGTCACAGAA
AAGCATCTTACGGATGGCATGACAGTAAGAGAATTATGCAGTGCTGCCATAACCATGAGTGATAACACTG
CGGCCAACTTACTTCTGACAACTATCGGAGGACCGAAGGAGCTAACCGCTTTTTTGCACAACATGGGGGA
TCATGTAACTCGCCTTGATCGTTGGGAACCGGAGCTGAATGAAGCCATACCAAACGACGAGCGTGACACC
ACGATGCCTGTAGCAATGGCAACAACGTTGCGCAAACTATTAACTGGCGAACTACTTACTCTAGCTTCCC
GGCAACAATTAATAGACTGGATGGAGGCGGATAAAGTTGCAGGACCACTTCTGCGCTCGGCCCTTCCGGC
TGGCTGGTTTATTGCTGATAAATCTGGAGCCGGTGAGCGTGGGTCTCGCGGTATCATTGCAGCACTGGGG
CCAGATGGTAAGCCCTCCCGTATCGTAGTTATCTACACGACGGGGAGTCAGGCAACTATGGATGAACGAA
ATAGACAGATCGCTGAGATAGGTGCCTCACTGATTAAGCATTGGTAATTCGAAATGACCGACCAAGCGAC
GCCCAACCGGTATCAGCTCACTCAAAGGCGGTAATACGGTTATCCACAGAATCAGGGGATAACGCAGGAA
AGAACATGTGAGCAAAAGGCCAGCAAAAGGCCAGGAACCGTAAAAAGGCCGCGTTGCTGGCGTTTTTCCA
TAGGCTCCGCCCCCCTGACGAGCATCACAAAAATCGACGCTCAAGTCAGAGGTGGCGAAACCCGACAGGA
CTATAAAGATACCAGGCGTTTCCCCCTGGAAGCTCCCTCGTGCGCTCTCCTGTTCCGACCCTGCCGCTTA
CCGGATACCTGTCCGCCTTTCTCCCTTCGGGAAGCGTGGCGCTTTCTCATAGCTCACGCTGTAGGTATCT
CAGTTCGGTGTAGGTCGTTCGCTCCAAGCTGGGCTGTGTGCACGAACCCCCCGTTCAGCCCGACCGCTGC
GCCTTATCCGGTAACTATCGTCTTGAGTCCAACCCGGTAAGACACGACTTATCGCCACTGGCAGCAGCCA
CTGGTAACAGGATTAGCAGAGCGAGGTATGTAGGCGGTGCTACAGAGTTCTTGAAGTGGTGGCCTAACTA
CGGCTACACTAGAAGGACAGTATTTGGTATCTGCGCTCTGCTGAAGCCAGTTACCTTCGGAAAAAGAGTT
GGTAGCTCTTGATCCGGCAAACAAACCACCGCTGGTAGCGGTGGTTTTTTTGTTTGCAAGCAGCAGATTA
CGCGCAGAAAAAAAGGATTTCAAGAAGATCCTTTGATCTTTTCTACGGGGTCTGACGCTCAGTGGAACGA
AAACTCACGTTAAGGGATTTTGGTCATGAGATTATCAAAAAGGATCTTCACCTAGATCCTTTTATAGTCC
GGAAATACAGGAACGCACGCTGGATGGCCCTTCGCTGGGATGGTGAAACCATGAAAAATGGCAGCTTCAG
TGGATTAAGTGGGGGTAATGTGGCCTGTACCCTCTGGTTGCATAGGTATTCATACGGTTAAAATTTATCA
GGCGCGATTGCGGCAGTTTTTCGGGTGGTTTGTTGCCATTTTTACCTGTCTGCTGCCGTGATCGCGCTGA
ACGCGTTTTAGCGGTGCGTACAATTAAGGGATTATGGTAAATCCACTTACTGTCTGCCCTCGTAGCCATC
GAGATAAACCGCAGTACTCCGGCCACGATGCGTCCGGCGTAGAGGATCGAGATCTACCGGGTAGGGGAGG
CGCTTTTCCCAAGGCAGTCTGGAGCATGCGCTTTAGCAGCCCCGCTGGGCACTTGGCGCTACACAAGTGG
CCTCTGGCCTCGCACACATTCCACATCCACCGGTAGGCGCCAACCGGCTCCGTTCTTTGGTGGCCCCTTC
GCGCCACCTTCTACTCCTCCCCTAGTCAGGAAGTTCCCCCCCGCCCCGCAGCTCGCGTCGTGCAGGACGT
GACAAATGGAAGTAGCACGTCTCACTAGTCTCGTGCAGATGGACAGCACCGCTGAGCAATGGAAGCGGGT
AGGCCTTTGGGGCAGCGGCCAATAGCAGCTTTGCTCCTTCGCTTTCTGGGCTCAGAGGCTGGGAAGGGGT
GGGTCCGGGGGCGGGCTCAGGGGCGGGCTCAGGGGCGGGGCGGGCGCCCGAAGGTCCTCCGGAGGCCCGG
CATTCTGCACGCTTCAAAAGCGCACGTCTGCCGCGCTGTTCTCCTCTTCCTCATCTCCGGGCCTTTCGAC
CTGCAGCCCAAGCTTGGCAATCCGGTACTGTTGGTAAAGCCACCATGGAAGATGCCAAAAACATTAAGAA
GGGCCCAGCGCCATTCTACCCACTCGAAGACGGGACCGCCGGCGAGCAGCTGCACAAAGCCATGAAGCGC
TACGCCCTGGTGCCCGGCACCATCGCCTTTACCGACGCACATATCGAGGTGGACATTACCTACGCCGAGT
ACTTCGAGATGAGCGTTCGGCTGGCAGAAGCTATGAAGCGCTATGGGCTGAATACAAACCATCGGATCGT
GGTGTGCAGCGAGAATAGCTTGCAGTTCTTCATGCCCGTGTTGGGTGCCCTGTTCATCGGTGTGGCTGTG
GCCCCAGCTAACGACATCTACAACGAGCGCGAGCTGCTGAACAGCATGGGCATCAGCCAGCCCACCGTCG
TATTCGTGAGCAAGAAAGGGCTGCAAAAGATCCTCAACGTGCAAAAGAAGCTACCGATCATACAAAAGAT
CATCATCATGGATAGCAAGACCGACTACCAGGGCTTCCAAAGCATGTACACCTTCGTGACTTCCCATTTG
CCACCCGGCTTCAACGAGTACGACTTCGTGCCCGAGAGCTTCGACCGGGACAAAACCATCGCCCTGATCA
TGAACAGTAGTGGCAGTACCGGATTGCCCAAGGGCGTAGCCCTACCGCACCGCACCGCTTGTGTCCGATT
CAGTCATGCCCGCGACCCCATCTTCGGCAACCAGATCATCCCCGACACCGCTATCCTCAGCGTGGTGCCA
TTTCACCACGGCTTCGGCATGTTCACCACGCTGGGCTACTTGATCTGCGGCTTTCGGGTCGTGCTCATGT
ACCGCTTCGAGGAGGAGCTATTCTTGCGCAGCTTGCAAGACTATAAGATTCAATCTGCCCTGCTGGTGCC
CACACTATTTAGCTTCTTCGCTAAGAGCACTCTCATCGACAAGTACGACCTAAGCAACTTGCACGAGATC
GCCAGCGGCGGGGCGCCGCTCAGCAAGGAGGTAGGTGAGGCCGTGGCCAAACGCTTCCACCTACCAGGCA
TCCGCCAGGGCTACGGCCTGACAGAAACAACCAGCGCCATTCTGATCACCCCCGAAGGGGACGACAAGCC
TGGCGCAGTAGGCAAGGTGGTGCCCTTCTTCGAGGCTAAGGTGGTGGACTTGGACACCGGTAAGACACTG
GGTGTGAACCAGCGCGGCGAGCTGTGCGTCCGTGGCCCCATGATCATGAGCGGCTACGTTAACAACCCCG
AGGCTACAAACGCTCTCATCGACAAGGACGGCTGGCTGCACAGCGGCGACATCGCCTACTGGGACGAGGA
CGAGCACTTCTTCATCGTGGACCGGCTGAAGAGCCTGATCAAATACAAGGGCTACCAGGTAGCCCCAGCC
GAACTGGAGAGCATCCTGCTGCAACACCCCAACATCTTCGACGCCGGGGTCGCCGGCCTGCCCGACGACG
ATGCCGGCGAGCTGCCCGCCGCAGTCGTCGTGCTGGAACACGGTAAAACCATGACCGAGAAGGAGATCGT
GGACTATGTGGCCAGCCAGGTTACAACCGCCAAGAAGCTGCGCGGTGGTGTTGTGTTCGTGGACGAGGTG
CCTAAAGGACTGACCGGCAAGTTGGACGCCCGCAAGATCCGCGAGATTCTCATTAAGGCCAAGAAGGGCG
GCAAGATCGCCGTGTAATTCTAGTTGTTTAAACGAGCTCGTGGCCATGGCTGAGACCCAATCCCTGGGCG
CCCCTGGTATCCAAAGGGCCCAGGGACCCTGTTGCGCTGCCCTGGCCTCGGCATTCGAGGCTCCCCTAGG
GCCGTGCCTGTGCGTGTGCGTGTGCGTGTGTGTGTGTGTGTACTGCATGCCCACCCGGGTAGCAGGCTGC
TGGGCAGTTCTGCTCTGTGGAGGGGCGGGCACCAGCGCCACTTATGTGCCTCTGCTCCGAGGGCCAGTGG
GCTGCAGGGCCTGCTTGGAGGAAGGATTTGTGTGTCGGAGGCCACTCCGAGGGCAATTCTGTTAGGATTT
TTGGATCTTTCTACAGCTACGGGGCTCCGGGCTACTTTGCAGGGATGCGATGCGTAGGTGCCTTTCTCTT
CCTGCTGACCACAAGCTCTGTGCTGGGGGTACCTGTGCCCTGAAGTCCTGGCCCCTGTGTCATAGCCCCA
AGTACGACTCACTGAGCCATGCTCATTGCAGGGGAGGCTGGGTCTGGGGGTGCGTGACCCAATCCCCTTC
CTCCTGGCCTGGACGCTGTGGCTTAAGAGTAACAGCAGCCACCGCCCAGTTCCAGTGGCCCCACGAAGCC
CCCAGTGGCTGGCTGTCCAGCTGGGCAAACAGTGGCACCCCTCCCAGCTCTTCTGAGTGGGGAGTCTTCC
AGGCCTCCTCAGAGGTCTTCCCTTTGCCTCCCCAGGACAGGGTGAGTCAGAGCTCAGCATTTAATCTCCT
CTCCAAAGTAGAGAGCAAGTCGCCCACAGTGGGCGTGTCTGTAAATATTGTGACAGTATTTTTTTACTGT
GCTGTTTTTTTTGAAAGGGGATGGGTAAAAAGTAGGGTGTTCTTGTTTTTTGCTTGGGAGGGTGGGGGTG
GGGGAGGGTCTTATTTTATCTTATCTTTTCTGTGGATCAGAAAAAACAGAAGCCAAACTCGGGGTCATCT
TTGTTTTTAAAGCTGAAGTGGGACTGTCTGGCACTCTGTGTATTTATGCGTTCCAGCATCTGGAACCTCC
CATCCCTGCCCTCCTCCTGTGTAGCTGCCACCTCCCCGCTGGGCCCAGCATGGCTCACCTGTCCCGTGGG
CTGTGTTTCTTGTTGTTTTTCTCTTTGCAAAGACATAGCTAGGAAAGCGAATGATAAGGGAAAAGTTCTC
AGGGAATTGAAGTGTTGTTGCTATGGTGACGTCCTTTTGCTGTGAATAAAGGTGCTCTTTGCAGCAAAGT
CGACCTGCAGG
