Features (pLannotate 1.2.2; 18 found; start..end, strand, type, name):
     38..537     +  promoter       PGK promoter: mouse phosphoglycerate kinase 1 promoter
    584..2236    +  CDS            luciferase: firefly luciferase synthetic luc2 version of the luciferase gene
   3477..3500    +  misc_feature   MCS (fragment): pUC18/19 multiple cloning site
   3507..3556    +  CDS            SET1 (fragment): solubility-enhancement tag derived from T7 phage gene 10B
   3564..3583    +  terminator     T7 terminator (fragment): transcription terminator for bacteriophage T7 RNA polymerase
   3605..3726    -  polyA_signal   SV40 poly(A) signal: SV40 polyadenylation signal
   3749..3817    -  CDS            large T antigen (fragment): large T antigen from SV40 (simian virus 40)
   3822..3854    +  rep_origin     M13 ori (fragment): M13 bacteriophage origin of replication; arrow indicates direction of (+) strand synthesis
   3855..3906    -  misc_feature   bom (fragment): basis of mobility region from pBR322
   3971..4328    +  promoter       SV40 promoter: SV40 enhancer and early promoter
   4379..5311    +  CDS            hRluc: Renilla luciferase human codon-optimized
   5362..6154    +  CDS            NeoR/KanR (fragment): aminoglycoside phosphotransferase from Tn5; aph(3')-II (or nptII); confers resistance to neomycin, kanamycin, and G418 (Geneticin®)
   6218..6266    +  polyA_signal   poly(A) signal: synthetic polyadenylation signal
   6287..6379    -  CDS            tnpA (fragment): TN5P_ECOLX - Also known as tnp. Experimental evidence at protein level: Swiss-Prot protein existence level 1. Mediates transposition of transposon Tn5 by a 'cut and paste' mechanism. First, the monomeric transposase binds the 19 bp inverted DNA repeats flanking the transposon. Then, dimerization of the DNA- bound transposase creates a synaptic DNA complex. After nicking of the first DNA strand, excision of the transposon proceeds through a series of intermediates. The transposase then mediates the insertion of the transposon at a new site by strand transfer. The activity of the wild- type tran
   6422..6526    +  promoter       AmpR promoter: bla
   6527..7387    +  CDS            AmpR: β-lactamase; bla; confers resistance to ampicillin, carbenicillin, and related antibiotics
   7545..8133    -  rep_origin     ori: high-copy-number ColE1/pMB1/pBR322/pUC origin of replication
   8249..8532    +  misc_feature   cer region: ColE1-derived recombination site that helps to maintain plasmids as monomers
>Addgene plasmid #117350 | pmiRGLO-LFNG-201_UTR | addgene full sequence | sequence record 231734 | Addgene NGS Result
GCCACGATGCGTCCGGCGTAGAGGATCGAGATCTACCGGGTAGGGGAGGCGCTTTTCCCAAGGCAGTCTG
GAGCATGCGCTTTAGCAGCCCCGCTGGGCACTTGGCGCTACACAAGTGGCCTCTGGCCTCGCACACATTC
CACATCCACCGGTAGGCGCCAACCGGCTCCGTTCTTTGGTGGCCCCTTCGCGCCACCTTCTACTCCTCCC
CTAGTCAGGAAGTTCCCCCCCGCCCCGCAGCTCGCGTCGTGCAGGACGTGACAAATGGAAGTAGCACGTC
TCACTAGTCTCGTGCAGATGGACAGCACCGCTGAGCAATGGAAGCGGGTAGGCCTTTGGGGCAGCGGCCA
ATAGCAGCTTTGCTCCTTCGCTTTCTGGGCTCAGAGGCTGGGAAGGGGTGGGTCCGGGGGCGGGCTCAGG
GGCGGGCTCAGGGGCGGGGCGGGCGCCCGAAGGTCCTCCGGAGGCCCGGCATTCTGCACGCTTCAAAAGC
GCACGTCTGCCGCGCTGTTCTCCTCTTCCTCATCTCCGGGCCTTTCGACCTGCAGCCCAAGCTTGGCAAT
CCGGTACTGTTGGTAAAGCCACCATGGAAGATGCCAAAAACATTAAGAAGGGCCCAGCGCCATTCTACCC
ACTCGAAGACGGGACCGCCGGCGAGCAGCTGCACAAAGCCATGAAGCGCTACGCCCTGGTGCCCGGCACC
ATCGCCTTTACCGACGCACATATCGAGGTGGACATTACCTACGCCGAGTACTTCGAGATGAGCGTTCGGC
TGGCAGAAGCTATGAAGCGCTATGGGCTGAATACAAACCATCGGATCGTGGTGTGCAGCGAGAATAGCTT
GCAGTTCTTCATGCCCGTGTTGGGTGCCCTGTTCATCGGTGTGGCTGTGGCCCCAGCTAACGACATCTAC
AACGAGCGCGAGCTGCTGAACAGCATGGGCATCAGCCAGCCCACCGTCGTATTCGTGAGCAAGAAAGGGC
TGCAAAAGATCCTCAACGTGCAAAAGAAGCTACCGATCATACAAAAGATCATCATCATGGATAGCAAGAC
CGACTACCAGGGCTTCCAAAGCATGTACACCTTCGTGACTTCCCATTTGCCACCCGGCTTCAACGAGTAC
GACTTCGTGCCCGAGAGCTTCGACCGGGACAAAACCATCGCCCTGATCATGAACAGTAGTGGCAGTACCG
GATTGCCCAAGGGCGTAGCCCTACCGCACCGCACCGCTTGTGTCCGATTCAGTCATGCCCGCGACCCCAT
CTTCGGCAACCAGATCATCCCCGACACCGCTATCCTCAGCGTGGTGCCATTTCACCACGGCTTCGGCATG
TTCACCACGCTGGGCTACTTGATCTGCGGCTTTCGGGTCGTGCTCATGTACCGCTTCGAGGAGGAGCTAT
TCTTGCGCAGCTTGCAAGACTATAAGATTCAATCTGCCCTGCTGGTGCCCACACTATTTAGCTTCTTCGC
TAAGAGCACTCTCATCGACAAGTACGACCTAAGCAACTTGCACGAGATCGCCAGCGGCGGGGCGCCGCTC
AGCAAGGAGGTAGGTGAGGCCGTGGCCAAACGCTTCCACCTACCAGGCATCCGCCAGGGCTACGGCCTGA
CAGAAACAACCAGCGCCATTCTGATCACCCCCGAAGGGGACGACAAGCCTGGCGCAGTAGGCAAGGTGGT
GCCCTTCTTCGAGGCTAAGGTGGTGGACTTGGACACCGGTAAGACACTGGGTGTGAACCAGCGCGGCGAG
CTGTGCGTCCGTGGCCCCATGATCATGAGCGGCTACGTTAACAACCCCGAGGCTACAAACGCTCTCATCG
ACAAGGACGGCTGGCTGCACAGCGGCGACATCGCCTACTGGGACGAGGACGAGCACTTCTTCATCGTGGA
CCGGCTGAAGAGCCTGATCAAATACAAGGGCTACCAGGTAGCCCCAGCCGAACTGGAGAGCATCCTGCTG
CAACACCCCAACATCTTCGACGCCGGGGTCGCCGGCCTGCCCGACGACGATGCCGGCGAGCTGCCCGCCG
CAGTCGTCGTGCTGGAACACGGTAAAACCATGACCGAGAAGGAGATCGTGGACTATGTGGCCAGCCAGGT
TACAACCGCCAAGAAGCTGCGCGGTGGTGTTGTGTTCGTGGACGAGGTGCCTAAAGGACTGACCGGCAAG
TTGGACGCCCGCAAGATCCGCGAGATTCTCATTAAGGCCAAGAAGGGCGGCAAGATCGCCGTGTAATTCT
AGTTGTTTAAACGAGCTCGTGGCCATGGCTGAGACCCAATCCCTGGGCGCCCCTGGTATCCAAAGGGCCC
AGGGACCCTGTTGCGCTGCCCTGGCCTCGGCATTCGAGGCTCCCCTAGGGCCGTGCCTGTGCGTGTGCGT
GTGCGTGTGTGTGTGTGTGTACTGCATGCCCACCCGGGTAGCAGGCTGCTGGGCAGTTCTGCTCTGTGGA
GGGGCGGGCACCAGCGCCACTTATGTGCCTCTGCTCCGAGGGCCAGTGGGCTGCAGGGCCTGCTTGGAGG
AAGGATTTGTGTGTCGGAGGCCACTCCGAGGGCAATTCTGTTAGGATTTTTGGATCTTTCTACAGCTACG
GGGCTCCGGGCTACTTTGCAGGGATGCGATGCGTAGGTGCCTTTCTCTTCCTGCTGACCACAAGCTCTGT
GCTGGGGGTACCTGTGCCCTGAAGTCCTGGCCCCTGTGTCATAGCCCCAAGTACGACTCACTGAGCCATG
CTCATTGCAGGGGAGGCTGGGTCTGGGGGTGCGTGACCCAATCCCCTTCCTCCTGGCCTGGACGCTGTGG
CTTAAGAGTAACAGCAGCCACCGCCCAGTTCCAGTGGCCCCACGAAGCCCCCAGTGGCTGGCTGTCCAGC
TGGGCAAACAGTGGCACCCCTCCCAGCTCTTCTGAGTGGGGAGTCTTCCAGGCCTCTTCAGAGGTCTTCC
CTTTGCCTCCCCAGGACAGGGTGAGTCAGAGCTCAGCATTTAATCTCCTCTCCAAAGTAGAGAGCAAGTC
GCCCACAGTGGGCGTGTCTGTAAATATTGTGACAGTATTTTTTTACTGTGCTGTTTTTTTTGAAAGGGGA
TGGGTAAAAAGTAGGGTGTTCTTGTTTTTTGCTTGGGAGGGTGGGGGTGGGGGAGGGTCTTATTTTATCT
TATCTTTTCTGTGGATCAGAAAAAACAGAAGCCAAACTCGGGGTCATCTTTGTTTTTAAAGCTGAAGTGG
GACTGTCTGGCACTCTGTGTATTTATGCGTTCCAGCATCTGGAACCTCCCATCCCTGCCCTCCTCCTGTG
TAGCTGCCACCTCCCCGCTGGGCCCAGCATGGCTCACCTGTCCCGTGGGCTGTGTTTCTTGTTGTTTTTC
TCTTTGCAAAGACATAGCTAGGAAAGCGAATGATAAGGGAAAAGTTCTCAGGGAATTGAAGTGTTGTTGC
TATGGTGACGTCCTTTTGCTGTGAATAAAGGTGCTCTTTGCAGCAAAGTCGACCTGCAGGCATGCAAGCT
GATCCGGCTGCTAACAAAGCCCGAAAGGAAGCTGAGTTGGCTGCTGCCACCGCTGAGCAATAACTAGCAT
AACCCCTTGGGGCGGCCGCTTCGAGCAGACATGATAAGATACATTGATGAGTTTGGACAAACCACAACTA
GAATGCAGTGAAAAAAATGCTTTATTTGTGAAATTTGTGATGCTATTGCTTTATTTGTAACCATTATAAG
CTGCAATAAACAAGTTAACAACAACAATTGCATTCATTTTATGTTTCAGGTTCAGGGGGAGATGTGGGAG
GTTTTTTTAAGCAAGTAAAACCTCTACAAATGTGGTAAAATCGAATTTTAACAAAATATTAACGCTTACA
ATTTCCTGATGCGGTATTTTCTCCTTACGCATCTGTGCGGTATTTCACACCGCATACGCGGATCTGCGCA
GCACCATGGCCTGAAATAACCTCTGAAAGAGGAACTTGGTTAGGTACCTTCTGAGGCGGAAAGAACCAGC
TGTGGAATGTGTGTCAGTTAGGGTGTGGAAAGTCCCCAGGCTCCCCAGCAGGCAGAAGTATGCAAAGCAT
GCATCTCAATTAGTCAGCAACCAGGTGTGGAAAGTCCCCAGGCTCCCCAGCAGGCAGAAGTATGCAAAGC
ATGCATCTCAATTAGTCAGCAACCATAGTCCCGCCCCTAACTCCGCCCATCCCGCCCCTAACTCCGCCCA
GTTCCGCCCATTCTCCGCCCCATGGCTGACTAATTTTTTTTATTTATGCAGAGGCCGAGGCCGCCTCGGC
CTCTGAGCTATTCCAGAAGTAGTGAGGAGGCTTTTTTGGAGGCCTAGGCTTTTGCAAAAAGCTTGATTCT
TCTGACACAACAGTCTCGAACCAAAGGCTGGAGCCACCATGGCTTCCAAGGTGTACGACCCCGAGCAACG
CAAACGCATGATCACTGGGCCTCAGTGGTGGGCTCGCTGCAAGCAAATGAACGTGCTGGACTCCTTCATC
AACTACTATGATTCCGAGAAGCACGCCGAGAACGCCGTGATTTTTCTGCATGGTAACGCTGCCTCCAGCT
ACCTGTGGAGGCACGTCGTGCCTCACATCGAGCCCGTGGCTAGATGCATCATCCCTGATCTGATCGGAAT
GGGTAAGTCCGGCAAGAGCGGGAATGGCTCATATCGCCTCCTGGATCACTACAAGTACCTCACCGCTTGG
TTCGAGCTGCTGAACCTTCCAAAGAAAATCATCTTTGTGGGCCACGACTGGGGGGCTTGTCTGGCCTTTC
ACTACTCCTACGAGCACCAAGACAAGATCAAGGCCATCGTCCATGCTGAGAGTGTCGTGGACGTGATCGA
GTCCTGGGACGAGTGGCCTGACATCGAGGAGGATATCGCCCTGATCAAGAGCGAAGAGGGCGAGAAAATG
GTGCTTGAGAATAACTTCTTCGTCGAGACCATGCTCCCAAGCAAGATCATGCGGAAACTGGAGCCTGAGG
AGTTCGCTGCCTACCTGGAGCCATTCAAGGAGAAGGGCGAGGTTAGACGGCCTACCCTCTCCTGGCCTCG
CGAGATCCCTCTCGTTAAGGGAGGCAAGCCCGACGTCGTCCAGATTGTCCGCAACTACAACGCCTACCTT
CGGGCCAGCGACGATCTGCCTAAGATGTTCATCGAGTCCGACCCTGGGTTCTTTTCCAACGCTATTGTCG
AGGGAGCTAAGAAGTTCCCTAACACCGAGTTCGTGAAGGTGAAGGGCCTCCACTTCAGCCAGGAGGACGC
TCCAGATGAAATGGGTAAGTACATCAAGAGCTTCGTGGAGCGCGTGCTGAAGAACGAGCAGACCGGTGGT
GGGAGCGGAGGTGGCGGATCAGGTGGCGGAGGCTCCGGAGGGATTGAACAAGATGGATTGCACGCAGGTT
CTCCGGCCGCTTGGGTGGAGAGGCTATTCGGCTATGACTGGGCACAACAGACAATCGGCTGCTCTGATGC
CGCCGTGTTCCGGCTGTCAGCGCAGGGGCGCCCGGTTCTTTTTGTCAAGACCGACCTGTCCGGTGCCCTG
AATGAACTGCAGGACGAGGCAGCGCGGCTATCGTGGCTGGCCACGACGGGCGTTCCTTGCGCAGCTGTGC
TCGACGTTGTCACTGAAGCGGGAAGGGACTGGCTGCTATTGGGCGAAGTGCCGGGGCAGGATCTCCTGTC
ATCTCACCTTGCTCCTGCCGAGAAAGTATCCATCATGGCTGATGCAATGCGGCGGCTGCATACGCTTGAT
CCGGCTACCTGCCCATTCGACCACCAAGCGAAACATCGCATCGAGCGAGCACGTACTCGGATGGAAGCCG
GTCTTGTCGATCAGGATGATCTGGACGAAGAGCATCAGGGGCTCGCGCCAGCCGAACTGTTCGCCAGGCT
CAAGGCGCGCATGCCCGACGGCGAGGATCTCGTCGTGACCCATGGCGATGCCTGCTTGCCGAATATCATG
GTGGAAAATGGCCGCTTTTCTGGATTCATCGACTGTGGCCGGCTGGGTGTGGCGGACCGCTATCAGGACA
TAGCGTTGGCTACCCGTGATATTGCTGAAGAGCTTGGCGGCGAATGGGCTGACCGCTTCCTCGTGCTTTA
CGGTATCGCCGCTCCCGATTCGCAGCGCATCGCCTTCTATCGCCTTCTTGACGAGTTCTTCTGAGCGGGA
CTCTGGGGTTCGAAATGACCGACCAAGCGACGCCCAACCTGCCATCACGATGGCCGCAATAAAATATCTT
TATTTTCATTACATCTGTGTGTTGGTTTTTTGTGTGAATCGATAGCGATAAGGATCCTCTTTGCGCTTGC
GTTTTCCCTTGTCCAGATAGCCCAGTAGCTGACATTCATCCGGGGTCAGCACCGTTTCTGCGGACTGGCT
TTCTACGTAATGGTTTCTTAGACGTCAGGTGGCACTTTTCGGGGAAATGTGCGCGGAACCCCTATTTGTT
TATTTTTCTAAATACATTCAAATATGTATCCGCTCATGAGACAATAACCCTGATAAATGCTTCAATAATA
TTGAAAAAGGAAGAGTATGAGTATTCAACATTTCCGTGTCGCCCTTATTCCCTTTTTTGCGGCATTTTGC
CTTCCTGTTTTTGCTCACCCAGAAACGCTGGTGAAAGTAAAAGATGCTGAAGATCAGTTGGGTGCACGAG
TGGGTTACATCGAACTGGATCTCAACAGCGGTAAGATCCTTGAGAGTTTTCGCCCCGAAGAACGTTTTCC
AATGATGAGCACTTTCAAAGTTCTGCTATGTGGCGCGGTATTATCCCGTATTGACGCCGGGCAAGAGCAA
CTCGGTCGCCGCATACACTATTCTCAGAATGACTTGGTTGAGTACTCACCAGTCACAGAAAAGCATCTTA
CGGATGGCATGACAGTAAGAGAATTATGCAGTGCTGCCATAACCATGAGTGATAACACTGCGGCCAACTT
ACTTCTGACAACTATCGGAGGACCGAAGGAGCTAACCGCTTTTTTGCACAACATGGGGGATCATGTAACT
CGCCTTGATCGTTGGGAACCGGAGCTGAATGAAGCCATACCAAACGACGAGCGTGACACCACGATGCCTG
TAGCAATGGCAACAACGTTGCGCAAACTATTAACTGGCGAACTACTTACTCTAGCTTCCCGGCAACAATT
AATAGACTGGATGGAGGCGGATAAAGTTGCAGGACCACTTCTGCGCTCGGCCCTTCCGGCTGGCTGGTTT
ATTGCTGATAAATCTGGAGCCGGTGAGCGTGGGTCTCGCGGTATCATTGCAGCACTGGGGCCAGATGGTA
AGCCCTCCCGTATCGTAGTTATCTACACGACGGGGAGTCAGGCAACTATGGATGAACGAAATAGACAGAT
CGCTGAGATAGGTGCCTCACTGATTAAGCATTGGTAATTCGAAATGACCGACCAAGCGACGCCCAACCGG
TATCAGCTCACTCAAAGGCGGTAATACGGTTATCCACAGAATCAGGGGATAACGCAGGAAAGAACATGTG
AGCAAAAGGCCAGCAAAAGGCCAGGAACCGTAAAAAGGCCGCGTTGCTGGCGTTTTTCCATAGGCTCCGC
CCCCCTGACGAGCATCACAAAAATCGACGCTCAAGTCAGAGGTGGCGAAACCCGACAGGACTATAAAGAT
ACCAGGCGTTTCCCCCTGGAAGCTCCCTCGTGCGCTCTCCTGTTCCGACCCTGCCGCTTACCGGATACCT
GTCCGCCTTTCTCCCTTCGGGAAGCGTGGCGCTTTCTCATAGCTCACGCTGTAGGTATCTCAGTTCGGTG
TAGGTCGTTCGCTCCAAGCTGGGCTGTGTGCACGAACCCCCCGTTCAGCCCGACCGCTGCGCCTTATCCG
GTAACTATCGTCTTGAGTCCAACCCGGTAAGACACGACTTATCGCCACTGGCAGCAGCCACTGGTAACAG
GATTAGCAGAGCGAGGTATGTAGGCGGTGCTACAGAGTTCTTGAAGTGGTGGCCTAACTACGGCTACACT
AGAAGGACAGTATTTGGTATCTGCGCTCTGCTGAAGCCAGTTACCTTCGGAAAAAGAGTTGGTAGCTCTT
GATCCGGCAAACAAACCACCGCTGGTAGCGGTGGTTTTTTTGTTTGCAAGCAGCAGATTACGCGCAGAAA
AAAAGGATTTCAAGAAGATCCTTTGATCTTTTCTACGGGGTCTGACGCTCAGTGGAACGAAAACTCACGT
TAAGGGATTTTGGTCATGAGATTATCAAAAAGGATCTTCACCTAGATCCTTTTATAGTCCGGAAATACAG
GAACGCACGCTGGATGGCCCTTCGCTGGGATGGTGAAACCATGAAAAATGGCAGCTTCAGTGGATTAAGT
GGGGGTAATGTGGCCTGTACCCTCTGGTTGCATAGGTATTCATACGGTTAAAATTTATCAGGCGCGATTG
CGGCAGTTTTTCGGGTGGTTTGTTGCCATTTTTACCTGTCTGCTGCCGTGATCGCGCTGAACGCGTTTTA
GCGGTGCGTACAATTAAGGGATTATGGTAAATCCACTTACTGTCTGCCCTCGTAGCCATCGAGATAAACC
GCAGTACTCCG
